Addgene plasmid #31677: pECE-M2-PP1Cbeta
Depositing lab: Anne Brunet. Depositing organization: Stanford University. Publication: Chemical Genetic Screen for AMPKalpha2 Substrates Uncovers a Network of Proteins Involved in Mitosis. Banko MR, Allen JJ, Schaffer BE, Wilker EW, Tsou P, White JL, Villen J, Wang B, Kim SR, Sakamoto K, Gygi SP, Cantley LC, Yaffe MB, Shokat KM, Brunet A. Mol Cell. 2011 Dec 23;44(6):878-92. Epub 2011 Dec 1. 10.1016/j.molcel.2011.11.005 PubMed 22137581.
Backbone
  Vector backbone: pECE, Addgene plasmid 26453
  Backbone size w/o insert (bp): 2900
  Vector type: Mammalian Expression
Growth in bacteria
  Bacterial resistance: Ampicillin, 100 μg/mL
  Growth temperature: 37°C
  Growth strain: DH5alpha
  Copy number: High Copy
Gene/Insert
  Gene/Insert name: protein phosphatase 1, catalytic subunit, beta isozyme (alt name: PPP1Cbeta)
  Species: H. sapiens (human)
  Insert size (bp): 1000
  Entrez Gene: PPP1CB (a.k.a. HEL-S-80p, MP, NSLH2, PP-1B, PP1B, PP1beta, PP1c, PPP1CD, PPP1beta)
  Tag / fusion protein: M2 (N terminal on backbone)
  Cloning method: Restriction Enzyme; 5′ cloning site EcoRI (not destroyed); 3′ cloning site XbaI (not destroyed)
  Sequencing primers: 5′ SV40pro-F; 3′ SV40pA-R
Resource information
  A portion of this plasmid was derived from a plasmid made by: Open Biosystems Human Orfeome Collection
Terms and licenses: Academic/Nonprofit Terms; Industry Terms: Not Available to Industry
How to cite: pECE-M2-PP1Cbeta was a gift from Anne Brunet (Addgene plasmid # 31677 ; http://n2t.net/addgene:31677 ; RRID:Addgene_31677)
