[The description below was written by a language model from this plasmid's Addgene catalogue record.]
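Description:
pECE-M2-PP1Cbeta is a mammalian expression plasmid built on the small pECE backbone (about 2.9 kb without insert). It is propagated in E. coli as a high-copy plasmid under ampicillin selection. The record lists no mammalian selection marker, which fits use in transient transfection, although this is not stated explicitly. No feature table is provided, so the origin of replication and regulatory elements are not itemised. The promoter is also not named. However, the recommended sequencing primers anneal to an SV40 promoter and an SV40 polyadenylation signal, which suggests that these elements flank the cloning site and drive expression and 3′ end processing of the insert.

The payload is the human PPP1CB open reading frame, roughly 1 kb, encoding the beta isozyme of the protein phosphatase 1 catalytic subunit. It was cloned by restriction digestion between EcoRI and XbaI sites, both of which remain intact, so the insert can be excised or transferred. The coding sequence derives in part from a human ORFeome collection clone. The backbone supplies an N-terminal M2 tag, the FLAG epitope recognised by the M2 monoclonal antibody. The expressed phosphatase can therefore be detected by western blot or immunofluorescence and recovered by immunoprecipitation without a protein-specific antibody.

The associated publication describes a chemical genetic screen for AMPK alpha2 substrates that uncovered a network of proteins involved in mitosis. In that context, the construct is suited to expressing tagged PP1C beta in mammalian cells and purifying it for phosphorylation and functional studies.
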