>Addgene plasmid #31677 | pECE-M2-PP1Cbeta | addgene partial sequence | sequence record 43616 | SV40pA-R 5'-GAAATTTGTGATGCTATTGC-3'
GCATAACAGTTACAACAACAATTGCATTCATTTTATGTTTCAGGTTCAGGGGGAGGTGTGGGAGGTTTTT
TAAAGCAAGTAAAACCTCTACAGATGTGATATGGCTGATTATGATCATTACTTATCTAGATTACCTTTTC
TTCGGCGGATTAGCTGTTCGAGGTGGAGTGACAGGACGTCCAGAATTCAGTCCACCATACTGGTATTTAG
CTTTCTTTTCAGATGGTTTCAATATCTGAAATGAACACATCAAAGTTTCATCCACACTCATCATTCCACC
AGCATTATCAAACTCGCCACAGTAATTTGGGGCTGAAAATAAGGTTACCAACTGTCGTTTAGCAAAAAAT
TCATATCCATCTTCCACCACCTGATGAGCTCGACAAATCAAATCTAAATCATGACGATTCAGAAATTTAC
TGACTACATCAGCTCCAAAAGTAAAGGAAACACCACGATCATTTTCTCCCCAGCCTTGCACATCCTTATC
TGGATCAGACCATAGCAAATCACAGAGCAAACCTGTATCAGGGACATCAGTAGGTCTCATAATTCTCCGA
ATCTGCTCCATAGATTGCAGGTCTGGTGACAATCCTCCATGACAACAGAAGATCTTCTCATCCACAATGG
CTGCTATAGGCAGACAGTTAAAACAATCAGTGAAGGTCTTCCACAATTTAATATTAAATCTTCGTTTGCA
TTCATCATAGAATCCATAAATGCGATTGATGCTAGCACACTCATGGTTTCCTCTTAAGAGAAAGAAGTTC
TCTGGATATTTGATTTTATAAGCCAATAGCAAACAAATGGTTTCCAAAGACTGCTTTCCTCTGTCCACAT
AATCTCCTAAGAAAAGATAGTTGGCTTCTGGTGGG
