>Addgene plasmid #31677 | pECE-M2-PP1Cbeta | addgene partial sequence | sequence record 45640 | SV40pro-F 5'-TATTTATGCAGAGGCCGAGG-3'
CTTTTTTGGAGGAGATCTAAGCTTGGTACCGAGCTCGGATCCTCAGGATGGACTACAAGGACGATGACGA
TAAACCCGGGAATTCGGCGGACGGGGAGCTGAACGTGGACAGCCTCATCACCCGGCTGCTGGAGGTACGA
GGATGTCGTCCAGGAAAGATTGTGCAGATGACTGAAGCAGAAGTTCGAGGCTTATGTATCAAGTCTCGGG
AGATCTTTCTCAGCCAGCCTATTCTTTTGGAATTGGAAGCACCGCTGAAAATTTGTGGAGATATTCATGG
ACAGTATACAGATTTACTGAGATTATTTGAATATGGAGGTTTCCCACCAGAAGCCAACTATCTTTTCTTA
GGAGATTATGTGGACAGAGGAAAGCAGTCTTTGGAAACCATTTGTTTGCTATTGGCTTATAAAATCAAAT
ATCCAGAGAACTTCTTTCTCTTAAGAGGAAACCATGAGTGTGCTAGCATCAATCGCATTTATGGATTCTA
TGATGAATGCAAACGAAGATTTAATATTAAATTGTGGAAGACCTTCACTGATTGTTTTAACTGTCTGCCT
ATAGCAGCCATTGTGGATGAGAAGATCTTCTGTTGTCATGGAGGATTGTCACCAGACCTGCAATCTATGG
AGCAGATTCGGAGAATTATGAGACCTACTGATGTCCCTGATACAGGTTTGCTCTGTGATTTGCTATGGTC
TGATCCAGATAAGGATGTGCAAGGCTGGGGAGAAAATGATCGTGGTGTTTCCTTTACTTTTGGAGCTGAT
GTAGTCAGTAAATTTCTGAATCGTCATGATTTAGATTTGATTTGTCGAGCTCATCA
